Addgene plasmid #112269: CMV-PKCa-mEGFP-N1
Purpose: IDOCKSalpha Donor Construct
Depositing lab: Ryohei Yasuda. Depositing organization: Max Planck Florida Institute. Publication: PKCalpha integrates spatiotemporally distinct Ca(2+) and autocrine BDNF signaling to facilitate synaptic plasticity. Colgan LA, Hu M, Misler JA, Parra-Bueno P, Moran CM, Leitges M, Yasuda R. Nat Neurosci. 2018 Aug;21(8):1027-1037. doi: 10.1038/s41593-018-0184-3. Epub 2018 Jul 16. PubMed 30013171.
Backbone
  Vector backbone: mEGFP-N1
  Backbone size w/o insert (bp): 4718
  Total vector size (bp): 6734
  Vector type: Mammalian Expression
Growth in bacteria
  Bacterial resistance: Kanamycin, 50 μg/mL
  Growth temperature: 37°C
  Growth strain: DH5alpha
  Copy number: Unknown
Gene/Insert
  Gene/Insert name: Protein Kinase C alpha (alt name: PRKCa)
  Species: B. taurus (bovine)
  Insert size (bp): 2016
  Mutation: A11V (please see depositor comments below)
  GenBank ID: AAI51472.1
  Entrez Gene: PRKCA (a.k.a. PKRCA)
  Promoter: CMV
  Tag / fusion protein: mEGFP (C terminal on insert)
  Cloning method: Unknown
  Sequencing primers: 5′ cmv; 3′ GFP_N
Terms and licenses: Academic/Nonprofit Terms; Industry Terms: Not Available to Industry
Depositor comments: Please note that mutation A11V was found in PKCa during Addgene's quality control. The depositor noted that this mutation does NOT affect plasmid function.
How to cite: CMV-PKCa-mEGFP-N1 was a gift from Ryohei Yasuda (Addgene plasmid # 112269 ; http://n2t.net/addgene:112269 ; RRID:Addgene_112269)
