[The description below was written by a language model from this plasmid's Addgene catalogue record and pLannotate feature annotations shown in this document.]
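Description:
CMV-PKCa-mEGFP-N1 is a mammalian expression plasmid built on the mEGFP-N1 backbone, an N1-type vector in which the gene of interest is placed upstream of the fluorescent protein. It is propagated in E. coli through a high-copy ColE1/pUC-type origin and also carries an f1 phage origin. Selection relies on a single Tn5 aminoglycoside phosphotransferase (NeoR/KanR) gene preceded by both a bacterial (bla-type) promoter and the SV40 enhancer/early promoter and followed by the HSV TK polyadenylation signal. This arrangement gives kanamycin resistance in bacteria and, in principle, G418 resistance in mammalian cells. Short annotated fragments of ble, SV40 large T antigen and a bGH poly(A) signal appear to be backbone remnants rather than functional parts.

The payload is the bovine protein kinase C alpha (PRKCA) coding sequence, about 2 kb, driven by the human cytomegalovirus immediate-early enhancer and promoter. It is fused at its C terminus to mEGFP, and the transcript ends at an SV40 poly(A) signal. The automated annotation labels the fluorescent protein simply as EGFP, while the catalogue entry specifies mEGFP. The insert carries an A11V substitution detected during repository quality control, which the depositor states does not affect plasmid function. The sequenced record is slightly shorter (6,689 nt) than the listed total size of 6,734 bp.

The stated purpose is to serve as the donor construct of the IDOCKSalpha sensor. In that role the mEGFP-tagged PKCα presumably acts as the fluorescence donor alongside a separate acceptor component not described in this record. The associated work examined PKCα signalling in synaptic plasticity.
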