Features (pLannotate 1.2.2; 14 found; start..end, strand, type, name):
     61..364     +  enhancer       CMV enhancer: human cytomegalovirus immediate early enhancer
    365..568     +  promoter       CMV promoter: human cytomegalovirus (CMV) immediate early promoter
    604..2619    +  CDS            PRKCA: KPCA_BOVIN - Experimental evidence at protein level: Swiss-Prot protein existence level 1. Calcium-activated, phospholipid- and diacylglycerol (DAG)- dependent serine/threonine-protein kinase that is involved in positive and negative regulation of cell proliferation, apoptosis, differentiation, migration and adhesion, cardiac hypertrophy, angiogenesis, platelet function and inflammation, by directly phosphorylating targets such as RAF1, BCL2, CSPG4, TNNT2/CTNT, or activating signaling cascades involving MAPK1/3 (ERK1/2) and RAP1GAP. Depending on the cell type, is involved in cell proliferation
   2635..3354    +  CDS            EGFP: the original enhanced GFP (Yang et al., 1996) mammalian codon-optimized
   3371..3454    +  CDS            large T antigen (fragment): large T antigen from SV40 (simian virus 40)
   3477..3598    +  polyA_signal   SV40 poly(A) signal: SV40 polyadenylation signal
   3632..4060    -  rep_origin     f1 ori (sequence partly withheld): f1 bacteriophage origin of replication; arrow indicates direction of (+) strand synthesis
   4087..4191    +  promoter       AmpR promoter: bla
   4193..4550    +  promoter       SV40 promoter: SV40 enhancer and early promoter
   4585..5379    +  CDS            NeoR/KanR: aminoglycoside phosphotransferase from Tn5; aph(3')-II (or nptII); confers resistance to neomycin, kanamycin, and G418 (Geneticin®)
   5400..5552    +  CDS            ble (fragment): BLE_KLEPN - Experimental evidence at protein level: Swiss-Prot protein existence level 1. Binding protein with a strong affinity to the bleomycin family of antibiotics. Binds to CL990; an antimitotic-antibiotic compound. From Klebsiella pneumoniae.
   5611..5658    +  polyA_signal   HSV TK poly(A) signal: herpes simplex virus thymidine kinase polyadenylation signal (Cole and Stacy, 1985)
   5749..5765    -  polyA_signal   bGH poly(A) signal (fragment): bovine growth hormone polyadenylation signal
   5987..6575    +  rep_origin     ori: high-copy-number ColE1/pMB1/pBR322/pUC origin of replication
>Addgene plasmid #112269 | CMV-PKCa-mEGFP-N1 | addgene full sequence | sequence record 223025 | Addgene NGS Result
TAGTTATTAATAGTAATCAATTACGGGGTCATTAGTTCATAGCCCATATATGGAGTTCCGCGTTACATAA
CTTACGGTAAATGGCCCGCCTGGCTGACCGCCCAACGACCCCCGCCCATTGACGTCAATAATGACGTATG
TTCCCATAGTAACGCCAATAGGGACTTTCCATTGACGTCAATGGGTGGAGTATTTACGGTAAACTGCCCA
CTTGGCAGTACATCAAGTGTATCATATGCCAAGTACGCCCCCTATTGACGTCAATGACGGTAAATGGCCC
GCCTGGCATTATGCCCAGTACATGACCTTATGGGACTTTCCTACTTGGCAGTACATCTACGTATTAGTCA
TCGCTATTACCATGGTGATGCGGTTTTGGCAGTACATCAATGGGCGTGGATAGCGGTTTGACTCACGGGG
ATTTCCAAGTCTCCACCCCATTGACGTCAATGGGAGTTTGTTTTGGCACCAAAATCAACGGGACTTTCCA
AAATGTCGTAACAACTCCGCCCCATTGACGCAAATGGGCGGTAGGCGTGTACGGTGGGAGGTCTATATAA
GCAGAGCTGGTTTAGTGAACCGTCAGATCCGCTAGCGCTACCGATGGCTGACGTCTTCCCGGCCGCCGAG
CCGGTGGCGCCGCAGGACGTGGCCAACCGCTTCGCCCGCAAAGGGGCGCTGAGGCAGAAGAACGTGCACG
AGGTGAAGAACCACCGCTTCATCGCGCGCTTCTTCAAGCAGCCCACCTTCTGCAGCCACTGCACCGACTT
CATCTGGGGGTTTGGGAAACAAGGCTTCCAGTGCCAAGTTTGCTGTTTTGTGGTTCACAAGAGGTGCCAT
GAATTTGTTACTTTTTCTTGTCCGGGGGCGGATAAAGGACCCGACACAGATGACCCGAGGAGCAAGCACA
AGTTCAAGATCCACACGTATGGCAGCCCCACCTTCTGTGATCACTGCGGCTCCCTGCTGTACGGACTCAT
CCACCAGGGGATGAAATGTGACACCTGTGATATGAACGTGCACAAGCAGTGCGTGATCAACGTGCCCAGC
CTCTGCGGGATGGACCACACGGAGAAGAGGGGCCGCATCTACCTGAAGGCCGAGGTCACGGATGAAAAGT
TGCACGTCACAGTACGAGACGCGAAAAACCTAATCCCTATGGATCCAAATGGGCTTTCAGATCCTTACGT
GAAGCTGAAGCTTATTCCTGACCCCAAGAACGAGAGCAAACAGAAAACCAAGACCATCCGCTCGACGCTG
AACCCCCGGTGGGACGAGTCCTTCACGTTCAAATTAAAACCTTCTGATAAAGACCGGCGACTGTCCGTGG
AAATCTGGGACTGGGATCGAACCACACGGAACGACTTCATGGGGTCCCTTTCCTTTGGGGTCTCGGAGCT
GATGAAGATGCCGGCCAGCGGATGGTACAAGCTGCTGAACCAAGAGGAGGGCGAGTACTACAACGTGCCG
ATCCCCGAAGGCGACGAGGAAGGCAATGTGGAGCTCAGGCAGAAATTCGAGAAAGCCAAGCTTGGCCCTG
CCGGCAACAAAGTCATCAGTCCCTCCGAGGACAGGAGACAGCCTTCCAACAACCTGGGCAGAGTGAAGCT
CACGGACTTCAACTTCCTCATGGTGCTGGGCAAAGGCAGCTTTGGGAAGGTGATGCTGGCCGACCGAAAG
GGGACAGAGGAGCTGTACGCCATCAAGATCCTGAAGAAGGACGTGGTCATCCAGGACGACGACGTGGAGT
GCACCATGGTGGAGAAGCGGGTCCTGGCGCTGCTCGACAAGCCGCCGTTCCTGACGCAGCTGCACTCCTG
CTTCCAGACGGTGGACCGGCTGTACTTCGTCATGGAGTACGTCAACGGCGGGGACCTCATGTACCACATC
CAGCAGGTCGGGAAGTTCAAGGAGCCGCAAGCAGTGTTCTATGCAGCAGAGATTTCCATCGGGCTGTTCT
TTCTTCATAAAAGAGGAATCATTTATCGGGACCTGAAGTTAGACAACGTCATGCTGGACTCGGAAGGACA
CATTAAGATCGCGGACTTCGGGATGTGCAAGGAGCACATGATGGACGGCGTCACGACCAGGACCTTCTGC
GGGACCCCCGACTACATCGCCCCAGAGATAATCGCCTATCAGCCGTACGGGAAGTCCGTGGACTGGTGGG
CCTACGGCGTCCTGTTGTACGAGATGTTGGCCGGGCAGCCTCCGTTCGACGGCGAGGACGAGGACGAGCT
GTTCCAGTCCATCATGGAGCACAACGTCTCGTACCCCAAGTCCTTGTCCAAGGAGGCCGTGTCCATCTGC
AAAGGGCTGATGACCAAGCACCCCGGGAAGCGGCTGGGCTGCGGGCCCGAGGGCGAGCGCGACGTGCGGG
AGCATGCCTTCTTCCGGAGGATCGACTGGGAGAAGCTGGAGAACCGTGAGATCCAGCCACCCTTCAAGCC
CAAAGTGTGCGGCAAAGGAGCAGAGAACTTTGACAAGTTCTTCACGCGAGGGCAGCCTGTCTTGACGCCG
CCCGACCAGCTGGTCATCGCTAACATCGACCAGTCTGATTTTGAAGGCTTCTCCTACGTCAACCCCCAGT
TCGTGCACCCCATCCTGCAGAGCGCGGTACCACCGGTCGCCACCATGGTGAGCAAGGGCGAGGAGCTGTT
CACCGGGGTGGTGCCCATCCTGGTCGAGCTGGACGGCGACGTAAACGGCCACAAGTTCAGCGTGTCCGGC
GAGGGCGAGGGCGATGCCACCTACGGCAAGCTGACCCTGAAGTTCATCTGCACCACCGGCAAGCTGCCCG
TGCCCTGGCCCACCCTCGTGACCACCCTGACCTACGGCGTGCAGTGCTTCAGCCGCTACCCCGACCACAT
GAAGCAGCACGACTTCTTCAAGTCCGCCATGCCCGAAGGCTACGTCCAGGAGCGCACCATCTTCTTCAAG
GACGACGGCAACTACAAGACCCGCGCCGAGGTGAAGTTCGAGGGCGACACCCTGGTGAACCGCATCGAGC
TGAAGGGCATCGACTTCAAGGAGGACGGCAACATCCTGGGGCACAAGCTGGAGTACAACTACAACAGCCA
CAACGTCTATATCATGGCCGACAAGCAGAAGAACGGCATCAAGGTGAACTTCAAGATCCGCCACAACATC
GAGGACGGCAGCGTGCAGCTCGCCGACCACTACCAGCAGAACACCCCCATCGGCGACGGCCCCGTGCTGC
TGCCCGACAACCACTACCTGAGCACCCAGTCCGCCCTGAGCAAAGACCCCAACGAGAAGCGCGATCACAT
GGTCCTGCTGGAGTTCGTGACCGCCGCCGGGATCACTCTCGGCATGGACGAGCTGTACAAGTAAAGCGGC
CGCGACTCTAGATCATAATCAGCCATACCACATTTGTAGAGGTTTTACTTGCTTTAAAAAACCTCCCACA
CCTCCCCCTGAACCTGAAACATAAAATGAATGCAATTGTTGTTGTTAACTTGTTTATTGCAGCTTATAAT
GGTTACAAATAAAGCAATAGCATCACAAATTTCACAAATAAAGCATTTTTTTCACTGCATTCTAGTTGTG
GTTTGTCCAAACTCATCAATGTATCTTAAGGCGTAAATTGTAAGCGTTAATATTTTGTTAAAATTCGCGT
TAAATTTTTGTTAAATCAGCTCATTTTTTAACCAATAGGCCGAAATCGGCAAAATCCCTTATAAATCAAA
AGAATAGACCGAGATAGGGT
[37 nt withheld, positions 3731-3767]
AAAGAACGTGGACTCCAACGTCAAAGG
[49 nt withheld, positions 3795-3843]
T
[91 nt withheld, positions 3845-3935]
G
[124 nt withheld, positions 3937-4060]
CAGGTGGCACTTTTCGGGGAAATGTGCGCGGAACCCCTATTTGTTTATTTTTCTAAATACATTCAAATAT
GTATCCGCTCATGAGACAATAACCCTGATAAATGCTTCAATAATATTGAAAAAGGAAGAGTCCTGAGGCG
GAAAGAACCAGCTGTGGAATGTGTGTCAGTTAGGGTGTGGAAAGTCCCCAGGCTCCCCAGCAGGCAGAAG
TATGCAAAGCATGCATCTCAATTAGTCAGCAACCAGGTGTGGAAAGTCCCCAGGCTCCCCAGCAGGCAGA
AGTATGCAAAGCATGCATCTCAATTAGTCAGCAACCATAGTCCCGCCCCTAACTCCGCCCATCCCGCCCC
TAACTCCGCCCAGTTCCGCCCATTCTCCGCCCCATGGCTGACTAATTTTTTTTATTTATGCAGAGGCCGA
GGCCGCCTCGGCCTCTGAGCTATTCCAGAAGTAGTGAGGAGGCTTTTTTGGAGGCCTAGGCTTTTGCAAA
GATCGATCAAGAGACAGGATGAGGATCGTTTCGCATGATTGAACAAGATGGATTGCACGCAGGTTCTCCG
GCCGCTTGGGTGGAGAGGCTATTCGGCTATGACTGGGCACAACAGACAATCGGCTGCTCTGATGCCGCCG
TGTTCCGGCTGTCAGCGCAGGGGCGCCCGGTTCTTTTTGTCAAGACCGACCTGTCCGGTGCCCTGAATGA
ACTGCAAGACGAGGCAGCGCGGCTATCGTGGCTGGCCACGACGGGCGTTCCTTGCGCAGCTGTGCTCGAC
GTTGTCACTGAAGCGGGAAGGGACTGGCTGCTATTGGGCGAAGTGCCGGGGCAGGATCTCCTGTCATCTC
ACCTTGCTCCTGCCGAGAAAGTATCCATCATGGCTGATGCAATGCGGCGGCTGCATACGCTTGATCCGGC
TACCTGCCCATTCGACCACCAAGCGAAACATCGCATCGAGCGAGCACGTACTCGGATGGAAGCCGGTCTT
GTCGATCAGGATGATCTGGACGAAGAGCATCAGGGGCTCGCGCCAGCCGAACTGTTCGCCAGGCTCAAGG
CGAGCATGCCCGACGGCGAGGATCTCGTCGTGACCCATGGCGATGCCTGCTTGCCGAATATCATGGTGGA
AAATGGCCGCTTTTCTGGATTCATCGACTGTGGCCGGCTGGGTGTGGCGGACCGCTATCAGGACATAGCG
TTGGCTACCCGTGATATTGCTGAAGAGCTTGGCGGCGAATGGGCTGACCGCTTCCTCGTGCTTTACGGTA
TCGCCGCTCCCGATTCGCAGCGCATCGCCTTCTATCGCCTTCTTGACGAGTTCTTCTGAGCGGGACTCTG
GGGTTCGAAATGACCGACCAAGCGACGCCCAACCTGCCATCACGAGATTTCGATTCCACCGCCGCCTTCT
ATGAAAGGTTGGGCTTCGGAATCGTTTTCCGGGACGCCGGCTGGATGATCCTCCAGCGCGGGGATCTCAT
GCTGGAGTTCTTCGCCCACCCTAGGGGGAGGCTAACTGAAACACGGAAGGAGACAATACCGGAAGGAACC
CGCGCTATGACGGCAATAAAAAGACAGAATAAAACGCACGGTGTTGGGTCGTTTGTTCATAAACGCGGGG
TTCGGTCCCAGGGCTGGCACTCTGTCGATACCCCACCGAGACCCCATTGGGGCCAATACGCCCGCGTTTC
TTCCTTTTCCCCACCCCACCCCCCAAGTTCGGGTGAAGGCCCAGGGCTCGCAGCCAACGTCGGGGCGGCA
GGCCCTGCCATAGCCTCAGGTTACTCATATATACTTTAGATTGATTTAAAACTTCATTTTTAATTTAAAA
GGATCTAGGTGAAGATCCTTTTTGATAATCTCATGACCAAAATCCCTTAACGTGAGTTTTCGTTCCACTG
AGCGTCAGACCCCGTAGAAAAGATCAAAGGATCTTCTTGAGATCCTTTTTTTCTGCGCGTAATCTGCTGC
TTGCAAACAAAAAAACCACCGCTACCAGCGGTGGTTTGTTTGCCGGATCAAGAGCTACCAACTCTTTTTC
CGAAGGTAACTGGCTTCAGCAGAGCGCAGATACCAAATACTGTTCTTCTAGTGTAGCCGTAGTTAGGCCA
CCACTTCAAGAACTCTGTAGCACCGCCTACATACCTCGCTCTGCTAATCCTGTTACCAGTGGCTGCTGCC
AGTGGCGATAAGTCGTGTCTTACCGGGTTGGACTCAAGACGATAGTTACCGGATAAGGCGCAGCGGTCGG
GCTGAACGGGGGGTTCGTGCACACAGCCCAGCTTGGAGCGAACGACCTACACCGAACTGAGATACCTACA
GCGTGAGCTATGAGAAAGCGCCACGCTTCCCGAAGGGAGAAAGGCGGACAGGTATCCGGTAAGCGGCAGG
GTCGGAACAGGAGAGCGCACGAGGGAGCTTCCAGGGGGAAACGCCTGGTATCTTTATAGTCCTGTCGGGT
TTCGCCACCTCTGACTTGAGCGTCGATTTTTGTGATGCTCGTCAGGGGGGCGGAGCCTATGGAAAAACGC
CAGCAACGCGGCCTTTTTACGGTTCCTGGCCTTTTGCTGGCCTTTTGCTCACATGTTCTTTCCTGCGTTA
TCCCCTGATTCTGTGGATAACCGTATTACCGCCATGCAT
